>Addgene plasmid #137666 | pHM086Env | addgene full sequence | sequence record 273364 | Addgene NGS Result
GACGGATCGGGAGATCTCCCGATCCCCTATGGTGCACTCTCAGTACAATCTGCTCTGATGCCGCATAGTT
AAGCCAGTATCTGCTCCCTGCTTGTGTGTTGGAGGTCGCTGAGTAGTGCGCGAGCAAAATTTAAGCTACA
ACAAGGCAAGGCTTGACCGACAATTGCATGAAGAATCTGCTTAGGGTTAGGCGTTTTGCGCTGCTTCGCG
ATGTACGGGCCAGATATACGCGTTGACATTGATTATTGACTAGTTATTAATAGTAATCAATTACGGGGTC
ATTAGTTCATAGCCCATATATGGAGTTCCGCGTTACATAACTTACGGTAAATGGCCCGCCTGGCTGACCG
CCCAACGACCCCCGCCCATTGACGTCAATAATGACGTATGTTCCCATAGTAACGCCAATAGGGACTTTCC
ATTGACGTCAATGGGTGGAGTATTTACGGTAAACTGCCCACTTGGCAGTACATCAAGTGTATCATATGCC
AAGTACGCCCCCTATTGACGTCAATGACGGTAAATGGCCCGCCTGGCATTATGCCCAGTACATGACCTTA
TGGGACTTTCCTACTTGGCAGTACATCTACGTATTAGTCATCGCTATTACCATGGTGATGCGGTTTTGGC
AGTACATCAATGGGCGTGGATAGCGGTTTGACTCACGGGGATTTCCAAGTCTCCACCCCATTGACGTCAA
TGGGAGTTTGTTTTGGCACCAAAATCAACGGGACTTTCCAAAATGTCGTAACAACTCCGCCCCATTGACG
CAAATGGGCGGTAGGCGTGTACGGTGGGAGGTCTATATAAGCAGAGCTCTCTGGCTAACTAGAGAACCCA
CTGCTTACTGGCTTATCGAAATTAATACGACTCACTATAGGGAGACCCAAGCTGGCTAGTTAAGCTTGGT
ACCGAGCTCGGATCCAGTACCCTTCACCGATCAAGCTTTAGGCATCTCCTATGGCAGGAAGAAGCGGAAG
CACCGACGAGGACCTCCTCAGAGCAGTCAGAATCATCAAAATCCTGTACCAGAGCAGTAAGTAATATAGG
TAATGACACCTTTGGAAATTAGTGCAATTGTAGGACTAATAGTAGCGCTAATCTTAGCAATAGTAGTGTG
GACTATAGTAGCTATAGAATATAGGAAAATACTAAAGCAAAGAAAAATAGACAGGTTAGTTAAGAGAATA
AGAGAAAGAGCAGAAGACAGTGGAAATGAGAGTGAAGGAGACACAGATGAATTGGCCAAACTTGTGGAAA
TGGGGGACTTTGATCCTTGGGTTGGTGATAATCTGTAGTGCCTCAAACAACTTGTGGGTTACAGTTTATT
ATGGGGTTCCTGTGTGGAGAGATGCAGATACCACCCTATTTTGTGCATCAGATGCCAAAGCACATGAGAC
AGAAGTGCACAATATCTGGGCCACACATGCCTGTGTACCCACAGACCCCAACCCACAAGAAATATACCTG
GAAAATGTAACAGAAAACTTTAACATGTGGAAAAATAACATGGTAGAGCAGATGCAGGAGGATGTAATCA
GTTTATGGGATGAAAGTCTAAAGCCATGTGTAAAGTTAACTCCTCTCTGCGTTACTTTAAATTGTACATC
TGCAAATATAACAGGAAATGGAATAGATACAAAGGTAGAAAATCTAACAAATGAGGTAAGGAACTGTTCT
TTCAATATGACCACAGAATTAAGAGATAAGAAGCAGAAGGGCTATGCACTTTTTTATAAGCTTGATTTAG
TTAGTATAAATAATAATAATACTGAGTATAGGTTAATAAATTGTAATACTTCAGTCATTAAGCAGGCTTG
TCCAAAGGCATCCTTTGATCCAATTCCCATACATTATTGTACTCCAGCTGGTTTTGCGCTTTTAAAGTGT
AATGAAAAAATGTTCAATGGGACAGGGCCATGTAAAAATGTCAGCTCAGTACAATGTACGCATGGAATTA
AGCCAGTGGTATCAACTCAATTGCTGTTAAATGGCAGTCTAGCAGAAGACGAGATAATAATCAGATCTGA
AAACCTCACAGACAATGCCAAAACCATAATAGTGCATCTTAATAAATCTGTAGAAATCAATTGTACCAGA
CCCTCCAACAATACAAGAACAAGTATGCGTATAGGACCAGGACAAACATTCTATAGAACAGGAGAAATAA
CAGGAGATATAAGACAAGCATATTGTGAGATTAATGGAACGAAATGGAATGAAACTCTAAAACAGGTAAC
TAAAAAATTAGAAAAGCACTTTATTAATAAGACAATAATCTTTCAACCACCCTCAGGAGGAGATCTGGAA
ATTACAATGCACCATTTTAATTGTAGAGGGGAATTTTTCTATTGCAATACAACAAGACTGTTTAATGGAA
CCACGGAGGGGAATAATGGCACTATTATACTTCCATGCAAAATAAAACAAATTGTAAGGATGTGGCAGGG
AGTAGGACAAGCAATGTATGCTCCTCCCATCAGTGGAATAATTAATTGTGTATCAAATATTACAGGGCTA
CTATTGACAAGGGATGGTGGTGGTAATGGGACTACTGAGATCTTCAGACCTGGAGGAGGAAATATAAAGG
ACAATTGGAGAAGTGAATTATATAAATATAAAGTAGTACAAATTGACCCACTAGGAGTAGCACCCACCAG
GGCAAGGAGAAGAGTGGTGGAGAGACAAAAAAGAGCAGTGGGAATAGGAGCTATGATCTTTGGGTTCTTA
GGAGCAGCAGGAAGCACTATGGGCGCGGCGTCAATAACGCTGACGGTACAGGCCAGACAATTATTGTCTG
GTATAGTGCAACAGCAAAGCAATTTGCTGAGGGCTATAGAGGCGCAGCAGCATCTGTTGCAACTCACAGT
CTGGGGCATTAAACAGCTCCAGGCAAGAGTCCTGGCTGTAGAAAGATACCTAAGGGATCAAAAGCTCCTA
GGACTTTGGGGCTGCTCTGGAAAAATCATCTGCACCACTAATGTGCCCTGGAACTCCTCTTGGAGTAATA
AATCTTATGAAGAGATTTGGAATAACATGACATGGACAGAATGGGAGAGAGAAATTAGCAATTACACAAA
CACAATATATGGAATACTTACAGAATCGCAGAACCAGCAGGACAGAAATGAAAAGGATCTATTGGAATTG
GATAAATGGACAAGTCTGTGGAATTGGTTTGACATAACAAAGTGGCTGTGGTACATAAAAATATTTATAA
TGATAATAGGAGGTTTAATAGGGTTAAGAATAATTTTTGCTGTGCTTTCTATAGTAAATAGAGTTAGGCA
GGGATACTCACCTTTGTCTTTTCAGACCCCTTCCCATCATCAGAGGGGACCCGACAGGCCCGAAGGAATC
GAAGAAGAAGGTGGCGAGCAAGACAGAGACAGATCCGTGAGATTAGTGAGCGGATTCTTAGCACTCTTTT
GGGACGACCTACGGAGCCTGTGCCTCTTCAGTTACCACCGCTTGAGAGACTTCATCTTGATTGCAGTGAG
GATTGTGGAACTTCTGGGACGCAACAGTCTCAAGGGACTGAGACGGGGTTGGGAAGGACTCAAATATCTG
GGAAACCTTCTGTTATATTGGAAACAGGAACTAAAAATTAGTGCTATTTCTTTGCTTAATGCTGTAGCCA
TAGCAGTAGCGGGGTGGACAGATAGGGTTATAGAAGCAGCACAAAGAACTGGGAGGGCCGTTCTCCACAT
ACCTAGAAGAATCAGACAGGGCTTAGAAAGGCTTTTGCTATAACATGGGAGGCAAGTGGTCAAAGGGATG
GCCTCAGGTCAGGGAAAGAATAAGGCGAACTCCTCCAGCAGCAGAAGGAGTAGGAGCAGTATCTCAAGAC
GGATCAAGGGTCAAGACAATTCTGCAGATATCCAGCACAGTGGCGGCCGCTCGAGTCTAGAGGGCCCGCG
GTTCGAAGGTAAGCCTATCCCTAACCCTCTCCTCGGTCTCGATTCTACGCGTACCGGTCATCATCACCAT
CACCATTGAGTTTAAACCCGCTGATCAGCCTCGACTGTGCCTTCTAGTTGCCAGCCATCTGTTGTTTGCC
CCTCCCCCGTGCCTTCCTTGACCCTGGAAGGTGCCACTCCCACTGTCCTTTCCTAATAAAATGAGGAAAT
TGCATCGCATTGTCTGAGTAGGTGTCATTCTATTCTGGGGGGTGGGGTGGGGCAGGACAGCAAGGGGGAG
GATTGGGAAGACAATAGCAGGCATGCTGGGGATGCGGTGGGCTCTATGGCTTCTGAGGCGGAAAGAACCA
GCTGGGGCTCTAGGGGGTATCCCC
[124 nt withheld, positions 4295-4418]
C
[91 nt withheld, positions 4420-4510]
A
[49 nt withheld, positions 4512-4560]
CCTTTGACGTTGGAGTCCACGTTCTTT
[37 nt withheld, positions 4588-4624]
ACCCTATCTCGGTCTATTCTTTTGATTTATAAGGGATTTTGCCGATTTCGGCCTATTGGTTAAAAAATGA
GCTGATTTAACAAAAATTTAACGCGAATTAATTCTGTGGAATGTGTGTCAGTTAGGGTGTGGAAAGTCCC
CAGGCTCCCCAGCAGGCAGAAGTATGCAAAGCATGCATCTCAATTAGTCAGCAACCAGGTGTGGAAAGTC
CCCAGGCTCCCCAGCAGGCAGAAGTATGCAAAGCATGCATCTCAATTAGTCAGCAACCATAGTCCCGCCC
CTAACTCCGCCCATCCCGCCCCTAACTCCGCCCAGTTCCGCCCATTCTCCGCCCCATGGCTGACTAATTT
TTTTTATTTATGCAGAGGCCGAGGCCGCCTCTGCCTCTGAGCTATTCCAGAAGTAGTGAGGAGGCTTTTT
TGGAGGCCTAGGCTTTTGCAAAAAGCTCCCGGGAGCTTGTATATCCATTTTCGGATCTGATCAAGAGACA
GGATGAGGATCGTTTCGCATGATTGAACAAGATGGATTGCACGCAGGTTCTCCGGCCGCTTGGGTGGAGA
GGCTATTCGGCTATGACTGGGCACAACAGACAATCGGCTGCTCTGATGCCGCCGTGTTCCGGCTGTCAGC
GCAGGGGCGCCCGGTTCTTTTTGTCAAGACCGACCTGTCCGGTGCCCTGAATGAACTGCAGGACGAGGCA
GCGCGGCTATCGTGGCTGGCCACGACGGGCGTTCCTTGCGCAGCTGTGCTCGACGTTGTCACTGAAGCGG
GAAGGGACTGGCTGCTATTGGGCGAAGTGCCGGGGCAGGATCTCCTGTCATCTCACCTTGCTCCTGCCGA
GAAAGTATCCATCATGGCTGATGCAATGCGGCGGCTGCATACGCTTGATCCGGCTACCTGCCCATTCGAC
CACCAAGCGAAACATCGCATCGAGCGAGCACGTACTCGGATGGAAGCCGGTCTTGTCGATCAGGATGATC
TGGACGAAGAGCATCAGGGGCTCGCGCCAGCCGAACTGTTCGCCAGGCTCAAGGCGCGCATGCCCGACGG
CGAGGATCTCGTCGTGACCCATGGCGATGCCTGCTTGCCGAATATCATGGTGGAAAATGGCCGCTTTTCT
GGATTCATCGACTGTGGCCGGCTGGGTGTGGCGGACCGCTATCAGGACATAGCGTTGGCTACCCGTGATA
TTGCTGAAGAGCTTGGCGGCGAATGGGCTGACCGCTTCCTCGTGCTTTACGGTATCGCCGCTCCCGATTC
GCAGCGCATCGCCTTCTATCGCCTTCTTGACGAGTTCTTCTGAGCGGGACTCTGGGGTTCGCGAAATGAC
CGACCAAGCGACGCCCAACCTGCCATCACGAGATTTCGATTCCACCGCCGCCTTCTATGAAAGGTTGGGC
TTCGGAATCGTTTTCCGGGACGCCGGCTGGATGATCCTCCAGCGCGGGGATCTCATGCTGGAGTTCTTCG
CCCACCCCAACTTGTTTATTGCAGCTTATAATGGTTACAAATAAAGCAATAGCATCACAAATTTCACAAA
TAAAGCATTTTTTTCACTGCATTCTAGTTGTGGTTTGTCCAAACTCATCAATGTATCTTATCATGTCTGT
ATACCGTCGACCTCTAGCTAGAGCTTGGCGTAATCATGGTCATAGCTGTTTCCTGTGTGAAATTGTTATC
CGCTCACAATTCCACACAACATACGAGCCGGAAGCATAAAGTGTAAAGCCTGGGGTGCCTAATGAGTGAG
CTAACTCACATTAATTGCGTTGCGCTCACTGCCCGCTTTCCAGTCGGGAAACCTGTCGTGCCAGCTGCAT
TAATGAATCGGCCAACGCGCGGGGAGAGGCGGTTTGCGTATTGGGCGCTCTTCCGCTTCCTCGCTCACTG
ACTCGCTGCGCTCGGTCGTTCGGCTGCGGCGAGCGGTATCAGCTCACTCAAAGGCGGTAATACGGTTATC
CACAGAATCAGGGGATAACGCAGGAAAGAACATGTGAGCAAAAGGCCAGCAAAAGGCCAGGAACCGTAAA
AAGGCCGCGTTGCTGGCGTTTTTCCATAGGCTCCGCCCCCCTGACGAGCATCACAAAAATCGACGCTCAA
GTCAGAGGTGGCGAAACCCGACAGGACTATAAAGATACCAGGCGTTTCCCCCTGGAAGCTCCCTCGTGCG
CTCTCCTGTTCCGACCCTGCCGCTTACCGGATACCTGTCCGCCTTTCTCCCTTCGGGAAGCGTGGCGCTT
TCTCATAGCTCACGCTGTAGGTATCTCAGTTCGGTGTAGGTCGTTCGCTCCAAGCTGGGCTGTGTGCACG
AACCCCCCGTTCAGCCCGACCGCTGCGCCTTATCCGGTAACTATCGTCTTGAGTCCAACCCGGTAAGACA
CGACTTATCGCCACTGGCAGCAGCCACTGGTAACAGGATTAGCAGAGCGAGGTATGTAGGCGGTGCTACA
GAGTTCTTGAAGTGGTGGCCTAACTACGGCTACACTAGAAGAACAGTATTTGGTATCTGCGCTCTGCTGA
AGCCAGTTACCTTCGGAAAAAGAGTTGGTAGCTCTTGATCCGGCAAACAAACCACCGCTGGTAGCGGTGG
TTTTTTTGTTTGCAAGCAGCAGATTACGCGCAGAAAAAAAGGATCTCAAGAAGATCCTTTGATCTTTTCT
ACGGGGTCTGACGCTCAGTGGAACGAAAACTCACGTTAAGGGATTTTGGTCATGAGATTATCAAAAAGGA
TCTTCACCTAGATCCTTTTAAATTAAAAATGAAGTTTTAAATCAATCTAAAGTATATATGAGTAAACTTG
GTCTGACAGTTACCAATGCTTAATCAGTGAGGCACCTATCTCAGCGATCTGTCTATTTCGTTCATCCATA
GTTGCCTGACTCCCCGTCGTGTAGATAACTACGATACGGGAGGGCTTACCATCTGGCCCCAGTGCTGCAA
TGATACCGCGAGACCCACGCTCACCGGCTCCAGATTTATCAGCAATAAACCAGCCAGCCGGAAGGGCCGA
GCGCAGAAGTGGTCCTGCAACTTTATCCGCCTCCATCCAGTCTATTAATTGTTGCCGGGAAGCTAGAGTA
AGTAGTTCGCCAGTTAATAGTTTGCGCAACGTTGTTGCCATTGCTACAGGCATCGTGGTGTCACGCTCGT
CGTTTGGTATGGCTTCATTCAGCTCCGGTTCCCAACGATCAAGGCGAGTTACATGATCCCCCATGTTGTG
CAAAAAAGCGGTTAGCTCCTTCGGTCCTCCGATCGTTGTCAGAAGTAAGTTGGCCGCAGTGTTATCACTC
ATGGTTATGGCAGCACTGCATAATTCTCTTACTGTCATGCCATCCGTAAGATGCTTTTCTGTGACTGGTG
AGTACTCAACCAAGTCATTCTGAGAATAGTGTATGCGGCGACCGAGTTGCTCTTGCCCGGCGTCAATACG
GGATAATACCGCGCCACATAGCAGAACTTTAAAAGTGCTCATCATTGGAAAACGTTCTTCGGGGCGAAAA
CTCTCAAGGATCTTACCGCTGTTGAGATCCAGTTCGATGTAACCCACTCGTGCACCCAACTGATCTTCAG
CATCTTTTACTTTCACCAGCGTTTCTGGGTGAGCAAAAACAGGAAGGCAAAATGCCGCAAAAAAGGGAAT
AAGGGCGACACGGAAATGTTGAATACTCATACTCTTCCTTTTTCAATATTATTGAAGCATTTATCAGGGT
TATTGTCTCATGAGCGGATACATATTTGAATGTATTTAGAAAAATAAACAAATAGGGGTTCCGCGCACAT
TTCCCCGAAAAGTGCCACCTGACGTC
Features (pLannotate 1.2.2; 23 found; start..end, strand, type, name):
     28..80      -  misc_feature   bom (fragment): basis of mobility region from pBR322
    235..614     +  enhancer       CMV enhancer: human cytomegalovirus immediate early enhancer
    615..818     +  promoter       CMV promoter: human cytomegalovirus (CMV) immediate early promoter
    814..847     +  LTR            5' LTR (truncated) (fragment): truncated 5' long terminal repeat (LTR) from HIV-1
    863..881     +  promoter       T7 promoter: promoter for bacteriophage T7 RNA polymerase
    927..1037    +  CDS            tat (fragment): TAT_HV1Z2 - Experimental evidence at protein level: Swiss-Prot protein existence level 1. Extracellular circulating Tat can be endocytosed by surrounding uninfected cells via the binding to several surface receptors such as CD26, CXCR4, heparan sulfate proteoglycans (HSPG) or LDLR. Neurons are rarely infected, but they internalize Tat via their LDLR. Through its interaction with nuclear HATs, Tat is potentially able to control the acetylation-dependent cellular gene expression. Modulates the expression of many cellular genes involved in cell survival, proliferation or in coding for cytokines o
   1216..3750    +  CDS            env: ENV_HV1W2 - Experimental evidence at protein level: Swiss-Prot protein existence level 1. [Transmembrane protein gp41]: Acts as a class I viral fusion protein. Under the current model, the protein has at least 3 conformational states: pre-fusion native state, pre-hairpin intermediate state, and post-fusion hairpin state. During fusion of viral and target intracellular membranes, the coiled coil regions (heptad repeats) assume a trimer-of-hairpins structure, positioning the fusion peptide in close proximity to the C-terminal region of the ectodomain. The formation of this structure appears to d
   3755..3850    +  CDS            nef (fragment): NEF_HV1Z2 - Experimental evidence at protein level: Swiss-Prot protein existence level 1. Extracellular Nef protein targets CD4(+) T-lymphocytes for apoptosis by interacting with CXCR4 surface receptors. From Human immunodeficiency virus type 1 group M subtype D (isolate Z2/CDC-Z34) (HIV-1).
   3928..3969    +  CDS            V5 tag: epitope tag from simian virus 5
   4025..4249    +  polyA_signal   bGH poly(A) signal: bovine growth hormone polyadenylation signal
   4253..4274    +  promoter       SV40 promoter (fragment): SV40 enhancer and early promoter
   4295..4723    +  rep_origin     f1 ori (sequence partly withheld): f1 bacteriophage origin of replication; arrow indicates direction of (+) strand synthesis
   4737..5066    +  promoter       SV40 promoter: SV40 enhancer and early promoter
   5133..5924    +  CDS            neo: KKA2_KLEPN - Also known as kan, nptII. Experimental evidence at protein level: Swiss-Prot protein existence level 1. Resistance to kanamycin, neomycin, paromomycin, ribostamycin, butirosin and gentamicin B. From Klebsiella pneumoniae.
   5950..6108    +  CDS            ble (fragment): BLE_KLEPN - Experimental evidence at protein level: Swiss-Prot protein existence level 1. Binding protein with a strong affinity to the bleomycin family of antibiotics. Binds to CL990; an antimitotic-antibiotic compound. From Klebsiella pneumoniae.
   6103..6224    +  polyA_signal   SV40 poly(A) signal: SV40 polyadenylation signal
   6297..6313    -  protein_bind   lac operator: The lac repressor binds to the lac operator to inhibit transcription in E. coli. This inhibition can be relieved by adding lactose or isopropyl-β-D-thiogalactopyranoside (IPTG). lac repressor encoded by lacI
   6321..6351    -  promoter       lac promoter: promoter for the E. coli lac operon
   6366..6387    -  protein_bind   CAP binding site: CAP binding activates transcription in the presence of cAMP. E. coli catabolite activator protein
   6400..6492    -  CDS            lacI (fragment): lac repressor; lacI; The lac repressor binds to the lac operator to inhibit transcription in E. coli. This inhibition can be relieved by adding lactose or isopropyl-β-D-thiogalactopyranoside (IPTG).
   6675..7263    -  rep_origin     ori: high-copy-number ColE1/pMB1/pBR322/pUC origin of replication
   7434..8294    -  CDS            AmpR: β-lactamase; bla; confers resistance to ampicillin, carbenicillin, and related antibiotics
   8295..8399    -  promoter       AmpR promoter: bla
