[The description below was written by a language model from this plasmid's Addgene catalogue record and pLannotate feature annotations shown in this document.]
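Description:
pHM086Env is a mammalian expression plasmid built on the Invitrogen pcDNA3.1D/V5-His-TOPO backbone that carries an HIV-1 envelope glycoprotein gene amplified from a patient isolate. According to the record, viral RNA from an HIV-1-infected individual in Singapore was reverse transcribed and the product TOPO-cloned into the vector. The sequenced plasmid is about 8.4 kb. It replicates at high copy in E. coli from a ColE1/pUC-type origin with ampicillin selection through the bla gene, and also carries an f1 origin. For selection in mammalian cells, an SV40 early promoter drives a neomycin phosphotransferase cassette (G418 resistance) terminated by an SV40 polyadenylation signal.

The payload sits downstream of the human CMV immediate-early enhancer and promoter, with a T7 promoter just ahead of the cloning site and a bovine growth hormone poly(A) signal after it. The annotated env open reading frame spans roughly 2.5 kb, matching the stated insert size, and encodes the gp160 precursor that yields the gp120 surface subunit and the gp41 fusion subunit. The feature table also detects a short tat fragment upstream and a short nef fragment downstream of env, indicating that the amplicon includes flanking viral genomic sequence. The backbone's V5 epitope is annotated further downstream, separated from env by the nef fragment; the record does not indicate that Env is expressed as a tagged fusion.

The associated study compared CRF01_AE and subtype B envelopes for use of low CCR5 levels, Maraviroc susceptibility and potential N-glycosylation sites. This suggests the plasmid is used to express a primary-isolate Env for studies of coreceptor usage, entry and inhibitor sensitivity. The subtype of this particular clone is not stated.
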