Addgene plasmid #137666: pHM086Env
Purpose: Express HIV Env which is isolated a from IRB approved HIV infected patient samples from Singapore and cloned into expression vector (pcDNA 3.1)
Depositing lab: Anjali Joshi. Depositing organization: Texas Tech University Health Sciences Center El Paso. Publication: HIV-1 subtype CRF01_AE and B differ in utilization of low levels of CCR5, Maraviroc susceptibility and potential N-glycosylation sites. Joshi A, Cox EK, Sedano MJ, Punke EB, Lee RT, Maurer-Stroh S, Kaur P, Ng OT, Garg H. Virology. 2017 Dec;512:222-233. doi: 10.1016/j.virol.2017.09.026. Epub 2017 Oct 9. PubMed 29020646.
Backbone
  Vector backbone: pcDNA3.1D/V5-His-TOPO
  Backbone manufacturer: Invitrogen
  Vector type: Mammalian Expression
  Selectable markers: Neomycin (select with G418)
Growth in bacteria
  Bacterial resistance: Ampicillin, 100 μg/mL
  Growth temperature: 37°C
  Growth strain: DH5alpha
  Copy number: High Copy
Gene/Insert
  Gene/Insert name: HIV-1 Envelope Glycoprotein
  Species: HIV-1
  Insert size (bp): 2538
  GenBank ID: KY213716.1
  Cloning method: TOPO Cloning
Terms and licenses: Academic/Nonprofit Terms; Industry Terms: Not Available to Industry
Depositor comments: HIV-1 infected Patient Samples from Singapore, reverse transcribed RNA cloned into expression vector
How to cite: pHM086Env was a gift from Anjali Joshi (Addgene plasmid # 137666 ; http://n2t.net/addgene:137666 ; RRID:Addgene_137666)
