>Addgene plasmid #137666 | pHM086Env | depositor partial sequence | sequence record 265798 | Env Sequence only
ATGAGAGTGAAGGAGACACAGATGAATTGGCCAAACTTGTGGAAATGGGGGACTTTGATCCTTGGGTTGG
TGATAATCTGTAGTGCCTCAAACAACTTGTGGGTTACAGTTTATTATGGGGTTCCTGTGTGGAGAGATGC
AGATACCACCCTATTTTGTGCATCAGATGCCAAAGCACATGAGACAGAAGTGCACAATATCTGGGCCACA
CATGCCTGTGTACCCACAGACCCCAACCCACAAGAAATATACCTGGAAAATGTAACAGAAAACTTTAACA
TGTGGAAAAATAACATGGTAGAGCAGATGCAGGAGGATGTAATCAGTTTATGGGATGAAAGTCTAAAGCC
ATGTGTAAAGTTAACTCCTCTCTGCGTTACTTTAAATTGTACATCTGCAAATATAACAGGAAATGGAATA
GATACAAAGGTAGAAAATCTAACAAATGAGGTAAGGAACTGTTCTTTCAATATGACCACAGAATTAAGAG
ATAAGAAGCAGAAGGGCTATGCACTTTTTTATAAGCTTGATTTAGTTAGTATAAATAATAATAATACTGA
GTATAGGTTAATAAATTGTAATACTTCAGTCATTAAGCAGGCTTGTCCAAAGGCATCCTTTGATCCAATT
CCCATACATTATTGTACTCCAGCTGGTTTTGCGCTTTTAAAGTGTAATGAAAAAATGTTCAATGGGACAG
GGCCATGTAAAAATGTCAGCTCAGTACAATGTACGCATGGAATTAAGCCAGTGGTATCAACTCAATTGCT
GTTAAATGGCAGTCTAGCAGAAGACGAGATAATAATCAGATCTGAAAACCTCACAGACAATGCCAAAACC
ATAATAGTGCATCTTAATAAATCTGTAGAAATCAATTGTACCAGACCCTCCAACAATACAAGAACAAGTA
TGCGTATAGGACCAGGACAAACATTCTATAGAACAGGAGAAATAACAGGAGATATAAGACAAGCATATTG
TGAGATTAATGGAACGAAATGGAATGAAACTCTAAAACAGGTAACTAAAAAATTAGAAAAGCACTTTATT
AATAAGACAATAATCTTTCAACCACCCTCAGGAGGAGATCTGGAAATTACAATGCACCATTTTAATTGTA
GAGGGGAATTTTTCTATTGCAATACAACAAGACTGTTTAATGGAACCACGGAGGGGAATAATGGCACTAT
TATACTTCCATGCAAAATAAAACAAATTGTAAGGATGTGGCAGGGAGTAGGACAAGCAATGTATGCTCCT
CCCATCAGTGGAATAATTAATTGTGTATCAAATATTACAGGGCTACTATTGACAAGGGATGGTGGTGGTA
ATGGGACTACTGAGATCTTCAGACCTGGAGGAGGAAATATAAAGGACAATTGGAGAAGTGAATTATATAA
ATATAAAGTAGTACAAATTGACCCACTAGGAGTAGCACCCACCAGGGCAAGGAGAAGAGTGGTGGAGAGA
CAAAAAAGAGCAGTGGGAATAGGAGCTATGATCTTTGGGTTCTTAGGAGCAGCAGGAAGCACTATGGGCG
CGGCGTCAATAACGCTGACGGTACAGGCCAGACAATTATTGTCTGGTATAGTGCAACAGCAAAGCAATTT
GCTGAGGGCTATAGAGGCGCAGCAGCATCTGTTGCAACTCACAGTCTGGGGCATTAAACAGCTCCAGGCA
AGAGTCCTGGCTGTAGAAAGATACCTAAGGGATCAAAAGCTCCTAGGACTTTGGGGCTGCTCTGGAAAAA
TCATCTGCACCACTAATGTGCCCTGGAACTCCTCTTGGAGTAATAAATCTTATGAAGAGATTTGGAATAA
CATGACATGGACAGAATGGGAGAGAGAAATTAGCAATTACACAAACACAATATATGGAATACTTACAGAA
TCGCAGAACCAGCAGGACAGAAATGAAAAGGATCTATTGGAATTGGATAAATGGACAAGTCTGTGGAATT
GGTTTGACATAACAAAGTGGCTGTGGTACATAAAAATATTTATAATGATAATAGGAGGTTTAATAGGGTT
AAGAATAATTTTTGCTGTGCTTTCTATAGTAAATAGAGTTAGGCAGGGATACTCACCTTTGTCTTTTCAG
ACCCCTTCCCATCATCAGAGGGGACCCGACAGGCCCGAAGGAATCGAAGAAGAAGGTGGCGAGCAAGACA
GAGACAGATCCGTGAGATTAGTGAGCGGATTCTTAGCACTCTTTTGGGACGACCTACGGAGCCTGTGCCT
CTTCAGTTACCACCGCTTGAGAGACTTCATCTTGATTGCAGTGAGGATTGTGGAACTTCTGGGACGCAAC
AGTCTCAAGGGACTGAGACGGGGTTGGGAAGGACTCAAATATCTGGGAAACCTTCTGTTATATTGGAAAC
AGGAACTAAAAATTAGTGCTATTTCTTTGCTTAATGCTGTAGCCATAGCAGTAGCGGGGTGGACAGATAG
GGTTATAGAAGCAGCACAAAGAACTGGGAGGGCCGTTCTCCACATACCTAGAAGAATCAGACAGGGCTTA
GAAAGGCTTTTGCTATAA
